Addgene plasmid #125902: 62_pAAV-ProA19-CatCh-GFP-WPRE
Purpose: Targeting expression to neuronal and glial cell types in mice, non-human primates, and human retina
Depositing lab: Botond Roska. Depositing organization: Friedrich Miescher Institute for Biomedical Research. Publication: Targeting neuronal and glial cell types with synthetic promoter AAVs in mice, non-human primates and humans. Juttner J, Szabo A, Gross-Scherf B, Morikawa RK, Rompani SB, Hantz P, Szikra T, Esposti F, Cowan CS, Bharioke A, Patino-Alvarez CP, Keles O, Kusnyerik A, Azoulay T, Hartl D, Krebs AR, Schubeler D, Hajdu RI, Lukats A, Nemeth J, Nagy ZZ, Wu KC, Wu RH, Xiang L, Fang XL, Jin ZB, Goldblum D, Hasler PW, Scholl HPN, Krol J, Roska B. Nat Neurosci. 2019 Jul 8. pii: 10.1038/s41593-019-0431-2. doi: 10.1038/s41593-019-0431-2. PubMed 31285614.
Backbone
  Vector backbone: pAAV
  Vector type: AAV
Growth in bacteria
  Bacterial resistance: Ampicillin, 100 μg/mL
  Growth temperature: 37°C
  Growth strain: NEB Stable
  Copy number: High Copy
Gene/Insert
  Gene/Insert name: CatCh-GFP (alt name: ChR2(L132C)-EGFP)
  Species: Synthetic
  Promoter: ProA19
  Cloning method: Restriction Enzyme; 5′ cloning site Unknown (unknown if destroyed); 3′ cloning site Unknown (unknown if destroyed)
Terms and licenses: Academic/Nonprofit Terms; Industry Terms: Not Available to Industry
Depositor comments: Please visit https://www.biorxiv.org/content/early/2018/10/04/434720.full.pdf for BioRxiv preprint
How to cite: 62_pAAV-ProA19-CatCh-GFP-WPRE was a gift from Botond Roska (Addgene plasmid # 125902 ; http://n2t.net/addgene:125902 ; RRID:Addgene_125902)
