[The description below was written by a language model from this plasmid's Addgene catalogue record and pLannotate feature annotations shown in this document.]
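Description:
62_pAAV-ProA19-CatCh-GFP-WPRE is an AAV transfer plasmid built on a pAAV backbone, used to package a recombinant adeno-associated virus genome that expresses an optogenetic actuator under a synthetic cell-type-targeting promoter. It is maintained in bacteria through a high-copy ColE1/pUC-type origin and selected with ampicillin via the β-lactamase gene and its own promoter. A filamentous phage origin (called f1 in one annotation and M13 in the other) is also present, along with short remnants of pBR322 bom and rop sequences. Both the repository-sequenced and depositor-supplied records are 7,707 nt and give essentially identical feature maps.

The expression cassette lies between AAV2 inverted terminal repeats, which provide the signals for genome replication and packaging into capsids. The right-hand ITR is annotated in full, whereas only two short fragments are detected at the left end. The promoter, ProA19, is named in the catalogue fields but is not annotated. It presumably occupies the roughly 2 kb unannotated stretch between the left ITR fragments and the coding sequence. It drives CatCh, the L132C variant of the blue-light-gated cation channel channelrhodopsin-2 from Chlamydomonas reinhardtii, followed almost immediately by EGFP, so the catalogue's ChR2(L132C)-EGFP fusion both depolarises cells in response to light and marks them with green fluorescence. A WPRE downstream enhances transcript stability and expression, and the human growth hormone polyadenylation signal terminates the message.

The stated purpose is to target expression to neuronal and glial cell types in the retina of mice, non-human primates and humans. The record does not specify which cell population ProA19 targets.
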