Features (pLannotate 1.2.2; 15 found; start..end, strand, type, name):
     12..39      +  repeat_region  AAV2 ITR (fragment): inverted terminal repeat of adeno-associated virus serotype 2 inverted
     68..95      +  repeat_region  AAV2 ITR (fragment): inverted terminal repeat of adeno-associated virus serotype 2 inverted
   2157..3082    +  CDS            ChR2 (fragment): N-terminal fragment of channelrhodopsin-2 from the alga Chlamydomonas reinhardtii (Nagel et al., 2003) blue light-activated cation channel
   3087..3803    +  CDS            EGFP: EGFP is a basic (constitutively fluorescent) green fluorescent protein published in 1996, derived from Aequorea victoria. It is reported to be a rapidly-maturing weak dimer with moderate acid sensitivity.
   3810..3834    +  misc_feature   MCS (fragment): pBluescript multiple cloning site
   3834..4422    +  misc_feature   WPRE: woodchuck hepatitis virus posttranscriptional regulatory element
   4454..4930    +  polyA_signal   hGH poly(A) signal: human growth hormone polyadenylation signal
   4970..5110    +  repeat_region  AAV2 ITR: inverted terminal repeat of adeno-associated virus serotype 2 inverted
   5115..5166    -  misc_feature   bom (fragment): basis of mobility region from pBR322
   5185..5565    +  rep_origin     M13 ori (sequence partly withheld): M13 bacteriophage origin of replication; arrow indicates direction of (+) strand synthesis
   5641..5690    -  misc_feature   bom (fragment): basis of mobility region from pBR322
   5792..5827    -  CDS            rop (fragment): Rop protein, which maintains plasmids at low copy number; rop
   5922..6026    +  promoter       AmpR promoter: bla
   6027..6887    +  CDS            AmpR: β-lactamase; bla; confers resistance to ampicillin, carbenicillin, and related antibiotics
   7058..7646    +  rep_origin     ori: high-copy-number ColE1/pMB1/pBR322/pUC origin of replication
>Addgene plasmid #125902 | 62_pAAV-ProA19-CatCh-GFP-WPRE | depositor full sequence | sequence record 241050 | 62_pAAV-ProA19-CatCh-GFP-WPRE sequence 7707 bps
CCTGCAGGCAGCTGCGCGCTCGCTCGCTCACTGAGGCCGCCCGGGCGTCGGGCGACCTTTGGTCGCCCGG
CCTCAGTGAGCGAGCGAGCGCGCAGAGAGGGAGTGGCCAACTCCATCACTAGGGGTTCCTGCGGCCGCAC
GCGTTGCTTGATCTGTTTCTCCTTTTGATTTATCTATTACAAATGTCCATTACAATAATAAGTGAAATGC
AAAGTAGATCATGTAATTCTTCATCAAAACCTCTTCTTATGAAGAGCTATTGATTTCTTTAGATGAGACA
AAGTTCCACAAAACTGGACCTTCCCTTATCTCTAGACCAGTCTTAGGTTTATACTCCTGAGATACAACAC
CATGACCAAAAGCAACCTGGAGAGAAAGTTAAATCTTACAGCTCTAGCTCTCAGGTCACATTTCATCACT
GAAGTAAATCAGGGCAGGAACTCAAGTCAGGAATTTGAAGGCAGGAATTAAAGGAGAGACCATGAATTGG
TGCTGTTTACCAGGTTGTTCTCCATGGCTTAGTCAGCCTGCTTTCTTATAGCATCCAAGACCAACTACCT
ACTCATGGGTGGCCTGCCCACAATGGGCTGTGCCCACCCACTTCAATGGCTAATTAATAAAACGTCCTAC
AGACTTGCCTACAGACCAGTCTAATAGAGGTGTTTTTATCTATTATGGTTCCCTCTTCTCAGATAACTCT
TGCTTATATCAAGTTGAAAAACAAGTTTCACCTCTTTCTAGTTCATTGTATCACATTCACATCTAAACTT
TATAAGCTCTCAAGCTTTGACTAGCTTTTATATAGTCTTTCTAGTTCAGATTGCTATATTTTTCTTTTAG
GACTTCCTAAACCAATGGAGACATCCCTTCTAAGTACAACATCATTTTATAGAAATTGGACCCTCAGTTG
CAAATGGTGAAACCAACTTTAACTAAGTAAAAAGTGCACAAATAGTTTAAATACTAGGTAGCTAACATAA
TTTCTGGAATAGTTAAAAGATAGAGCTTTAGGAATTAACTGTACAGTTATTTCCTAAGTTCCTCTACACA
GTGTCTTAAGTGGTCTCAGGACTATCATGAATGAGCAGAATCTCCAATGAGGCCAGGCACTGGGTGCTAT
CACCACCTTCTCCTTTTGCCTATACTTGTGTCTGTGCCCCTGCTGCAAGTAAGCTGGGAAAGTTCCTCAT
ATTTTTCTGAGTTCTTGGATTGATTGCTTTACACAGCTTTGCTGTATAAGGAAAAGTTGTTATAACCATT
TAAATTTAAATTTATCCCTTAGTTTCCTGAAAGTGATATCATTGCTCTCTCTTGTCTATTTTCCTAGGAC
TTCTGTAGACAGCACATGTCTATCCTTAATAATAGCAGTAGCTTAATATGAGTGTTGACATGTGAATAAA
ATGGCATTATTTAGTCTCTGAGTGCAGAACAAAAGCAATGGTGAAGACAGTGATGGACAACAGGCAAGCA
GTGGTGATAAGCAAAAACATGTAGTGTTTCCTCTTTAATAAGTTCTCAGCTAAAGTTCTCAGCCTTGTTG
AAAGGACCTGGATACTGAACTGTGCCGAAGAAGGATAGCAGGGTTAAAACATGCAAAGACAGCACCTCAT
ATACCTCTAATGTTGTTAACAATAGCTAACTTTTATCAAACAGTGTCCTGTCACCATGACAGTTACAACA
TAATGATAATGACTGTACTTTCTCTAACCAGGTCTAGATCACTTATAATAAATATATCTTTTAGTAATTG
AGTAAATGAATTACAGTGAGGATAACAGCAAAGAAATGGTGGACAGATGTTTACACCAAGAAAGTATGAT
GACTGAGGTCAGCTCAGGACTGCATGGCAGGCCCACATGGCTCTTTTTTATCCAACTCACTACTCCCTCT
CCCTTGAAAGGATCCAAGTCTGGAAAATAGCCAAAACACTGTTATGTAAACACCAAGTCCAAATAATGTG
CAAGCATCTAAAGTATTGAAAGCCACTTTTGTTACCTTCCATCAGCTGAGGGGTGGAGAGGGTTCCCAGA
GCCGCAGGCTCCTCCAATAAGGATTAGATTGCATACAAAAAAGCCCTGGCTAAGAACTTGCTTCCTCATC
CTACAGCTGGTACCAGAACTCTCTCTAATCTTCACTGGAAGAAAGGATCCGCCACCATGGATTATGGAGG
CGCCCTGAGTGCCGTTGGGCGCGAGCTGCTATTTGTAACGAACCCAGTAGTCGTCAATGGCTCTGTACTT
GTGCCTGAGGACCAGTGTTACTGCGCGGGCTGGATTGAGTCGCGTGGCACAAACGGTGCCCAAACGGCGT
CGAACGTGCTGCAATGGCTTGCTGCTGGCTTCTCCATCCTACTGCTTATGTTTTACGCCTACCAAACATG
GAAGTCAACCTGCGGCTGGGAGGAGATCTATGTGTGCGCTATCGAGATGGTCAAGGTGATTCTCGAGTTC
TTCTTCGAGTTTAAGAACCCGTCCATGCTGTATCTAGCCACAGGCCACCGCGTCCAGTGGTTGCGTTACG
CCGAGTGGCTTCTCACCTGCCCGGTCATTTGCATTCACCTGTCAAACCTGACGGGCTTGTCCAACGACTA
CAGCAGGCGCACCATGGGTCTGCTTGTGTCTGATATTGGCACAATTGTGTGGGGCGCCACTTCCGCCATG
GCCACCGGATACGTCAAGGTCATCTTCTTCTGCCTGGGTCTGTGTTATGGTGCTAACACGTTCTTTCACG
CTGCCAAGGCCTACATCGAGGGTTACCACACCGTGCCGAAGGGCCGGTGTCGCCAGGTGGTGACTGGCAT
GGCTTGGCTCTTCTTCGTATCATGGGGTATGTTCCCCATCCTGTTCATCCTCGGCCCCGAGGGCTTCGGC
GTCCTGAGCGTGTACGGCTCCACCGTCGGCCACACCATCATTGACCTGATGTCGAAGAACTGCTGGGGTC
TGCTCGGCCACTACCTGCGCGTGCTGATCCACGAGCATATCCTCATCCACGGCGACATTCGCAAGACCAC
CAAATTGAACATTGGTGGCACTGAGATTGAGGTCGAGACGCTGGTGGAGGACGAGGCCGAGGCTGGCGCG
GTACCCATGGTGAGCAAGGGCGAGGAGCTGTTCACCGGGGTGGTGCCCATCCTGGTCGAGCTGGACGGCG
ACGTAAACGGCCACAAGTTCAGCGTGTCCGGCGAGGGCGAGGGCGATGCCACCTACGGCAAGCTGACCCT
GAAGTTCATCTGCACCACCGGCAAGCTGCCCGTGCCCTGGCCCACCCTCGTGACCACCCTGACCTACGGC
GTGCAGTGCTTCAGCCGCTACCCCGACCACATGAAGCAGCACGACTTCTTCAAGTCCGCCATGCCCGAAG
GCTACGTCCAGGAGCGCACCATCTTCTTCAAGGACGACGGCAACTACAAGACCCGCGCCGAGGTGAAGTT
CGAGGGCGACACCCTGGTGAACCGCATCGAGCTGAAGGGCATCGACTTCAAGGAGGACGGCAACATCCTG
GGGCACAAGCTGGAGTACAACTACAACAGCCACAACGTCTATATCATGGCCGACAAGCAGAAGAACGGCA
TCAAGGTGAACTTCAAGATCCGCCACAACATCGAGGACGGCAGCGTGCAGCTCGCCGACCACTACCAGCA
GAACACCCCCATCGGCGACGGCCCCGTGCTGCTGCCCGACAACCACTACCTGAGCACCCAGTCCGCCCTG
AGCAAAGACCCCAACGAGAAGCGCGATCACATGGTCCTGCTGGAGTTCGTGACCGCCGCCGGGATCACTC
TCGGCATGGACGAGCTGTACAAGTGATAAGAATTCGATATCAAGCTTATCGATAATCAACCTCTGGATTA
CAAAATTTGTGAAAGATTGACTGGTATTCTTAACTATGTTGCTCCTTTTACGCTATGTGGATACGCTGCT
TTAATGCCTTTGTATCATGCTATTGCTTCCCGTATGGCTTTCATTTTCTCCTCCTTGTATAAATCCTGGT
TGCTGTCTCTTTATGAGGAGTTGTGGCCCGTTGTCAGGCAACGTGGCGTGGTGTGCACTGTGTTTGCTGA
CGCAACCCCCACTGGTTGGGGCATTGCCACCACCTGTCAGCTCCTTTCCGGGACTTTCGCTTTCCCCCTC
CCTATTGCCACGGCGGAACTCATCGCCGCCTGCCTTGCCCGCTGCTGGACAGGGGCTCGGCTGTTGGGCA
CTGACAATTCCGTGGTGTTGTCGGGGAAATCATCGTCCTTTCCTTGGCTGCTCGCCTATGTTGCCACCTG
GATTCTGCGCGGGACGTCCTTCTGCTACGTCCCTTCGGCCCTCAATCCAGCGGACCTTCCTTCCCGCGGC
CTGCTGCCGGCTCTGCGGCCTCTTCCGCGTCTTCGCCTTCGCCCTCAGACGAGTCGGATCTCCCTTTGGG
CCGCCTCCCCGCATCGATACCGAGCGCTGCTCGAGAGATCTACGGGTGGCATCCCTGTGACCCCTCCCCA
GTGCCTCTCCTGGCCCTGGAAGTTGCCACTCCAGTGCCCACCAGCCTTGTCCTAATAAAATTAAGTTGCA
TCATTTTGTCTGACTAGGTGTCCTTCTATAATATTATGGGGTGGAGGGGGGTGGTATGGAGCAAGGGGCA
AGTTGGGAAGACAACCTGTAGGGCCTGCGGGGTCTATTGGGAACCAAGCTGGAGTGCAGTGGCACAATCT
TGGCTCACTGCAATCTCCGCCTCCTGGGTTCAAGCGATTCTCCTGCCTCAGCCTCCCGAGTTGTTGGGAT
TCCAGGCATGCATGACCAGGCTCAGCTAATTTTTGTTTTTTTGGTAGAGACGGGGTTTCACCATATTGGC
CAGGCTGGTCTCCAACTCCTAATCTCAGGTGATCTACCCACCTTGGCCTCCCAAATTGCTGGGATTACAG
GCGTGAACCACTGCTCCCTTCCCTGTCCTTCTGATTTTGTAGGTAACCACGTGCGGACCGAGCGGCCGCA
GGAACCCCTAGTGATGGAGTTGGCCACTCCCTCTCTGCGCGCTCGCTCGCTCACTGAGGCCGGGCGACCA
AAGGTCGCCCGACGCCCGGGCTTTGCCCGGGCGGCCTCAGTGAGCGAGCGAGCGCGCAGCTGCCTGCAGG
GGCGCCTGATGCGGTATTTTCTCCTTACGCATCTGTGCGGTATTTCACACCGCATA
[142 nt withheld, positions 5167-5308]
C
[141 nt withheld, positions 5310-5450]
CCTTTGACGTTGGAGTCCACGTTCTTT
[37 nt withheld, positions 5478-5514]
ACCCTATCTCGGGCTATTCTTTTGATTTATAAGGGATTTTGCCGATTTCGGCCTATTGGTTAAAAAATGA
GCTGATTTAACAAAAATTTAACGCGAATTTTAACAAAATATTAACGTTTACAATTTTATGGTGCACTCTC
AGTACAATCTGCTCTGATGCCGCATAGTTAAGCCAGCCCCGACACCCGCCAACACCCGCTGACGCGCCCT
GACGGGCTTGTCTGCTCCCGGCATCCGCTTACAGACAAGCTGTGACCGTCTCCGGGAGCTGCATGTGTCA
GAGGTTTTCACCGTCATCACCGAAACGCGCGAGACGAAAGGGCCTCGTGATACGCCTATTTTTATAGGTT
AATGTCATGATAATAATGGTTTCTTAGACGTCAGGTGGCACTTTTCGGGGAAATGTGCGCGGAACCCCTA
TTTGTTTATTTTTCTAAATACATTCAAATATGTATCCGCTCATGAGACAATAACCCTGATAAATGCTTCA
ATAATATTGAAAAAGGAAGAGTATGAGTATTCAACATTTCCGTGTCGCCCTTATTCCCTTTTTTGCGGCA
TTTTGCCTTCCTGTTTTTGCTCACCCAGAAACGCTGGTGAAAGTAAAAGATGCTGAAGATCAGTTGGGTG
CACGAGTGGGTTACATCGAACTGGATCTCAACAGCGGTAAGATCCTTGAGAGTTTTCGCCCCGAAGAACG
TTTTCCAATGATGAGCACTTTTAAAGTTCTGCTATGTGGCGCGGTATTATCCCGTATTGACGCCGGGCAA
GAGCAACTCGGTCGCCGCATACACTATTCTCAGAATGACTTGGTTGAGTACTCACCAGTCACAGAAAAGC
ATCTTACGGATGGCATGACAGTAAGAGAATTATGCAGTGCTGCCATAACCATGAGTGATAACACTGCGGC
CAACTTACTTCTGACAACGATCGGAGGACCGAAGGAGCTAACCGCTTTTTTGCACAACATGGGGGATCAT
GTAACTCGCCTTGATCGTTGGGAACCGGAGCTGAATGAAGCCATACCAAACGACGAGCGTGACACCACGA
TGCCTGTAGCAATGGCAACAACGTTGCGCAAACTATTAACTGGCGAACTACTTACTCTAGCTTCCCGGCA
ACAATTAATAGACTGGATGGAGGCGGATAAAGTTGCAGGACCACTTCTGCGCTCGGCCCTTCCGGCTGGC
TGGTTTATTGCTGATAAATCTGGAGCCGGTGAGCGTGGGTCTCGCGGTATCATTGCAGCACTGGGGCCAG
ATGGTAAGCCCTCCCGTATCGTAGTTATCTACACGACGGGGAGTCAGGCAACTATGGATGAACGAAATAG
ACAGATCGCTGAGATAGGTGCCTCACTGATTAAGCATTGGTAACTGTCAGACCAAGTTTACTCATATATA
CTTTAGATTGATTTAAAACTTCATTTTTAATTTAAAAGGATCTAGGTGAAGATCCTTTTTGATAATCTCA
TGACCAAAATCCCTTAACGTGAGTTTTCGTTCCACTGAGCGTCAGACCCCGTAGAAAAGATCAAAGGATC
TTCTTGAGATCCTTTTTTTCTGCGCGTAATCTGCTGCTTGCAAACAAAAAAACCACCGCTACCAGCGGTG
GTTTGTTTGCCGGATCAAGAGCTACCAACTCTTTTTCCGAAGGTAACTGGCTTCAGCAGAGCGCAGATAC
CAAATACTGTCCTTCTAGTGTAGCCGTAGTTAGGCCACCACTTCAAGAACTCTGTAGCACCGCCTACATA
CCTCGCTCTGCTAATCCTGTTACCAGTGGCTGCTGCCAGTGGCGATAAGTCGTGTCTTACCGGGTTGGAC
TCAAGACGATAGTTACCGGATAAGGCGCAGCGGTCGGGCTGAACGGGGGGTTCGTGCACACAGCCCAGCT
TGGAGCGAACGACCTACACCGAACTGAGATACCTACAGCGTGAGCTATGAGAAAGCGCCACGCTTCCCGA
AGGGAGAAAGGCGGACAGGTATCCGGTAAGCGGCAGGGTCGGAACAGGAGAGCGCACGAGGGAGCTTCCA
GGGGGAAACGCCTGGTATCTTTATAGTCCTGTCGGGTTTCGCCACCTCTGACTTGAGCGTCGATTTTTGT
GATGCTCGTCAGGGGGGCGGAGCCTATGGAAAAACGCCAGCAACGCGGCCTTTTTACGGTTCCTGGCCTT
TTGCTGGCCTTTTGCTCACATGT
