Features (pLannotate 1.2.2; 15 found; start..end, strand, type, name):
     12..39      +  repeat_region  AAV2 ITR (fragment): inverted terminal repeat of adeno-associated virus serotype 2 inverted
     68..95      +  repeat_region  AAV2 ITR (fragment): inverted terminal repeat of adeno-associated virus serotype 2 inverted
   2157..3082    +  CDS            ChR2 (fragment): N-terminal fragment of channelrhodopsin-2 from the alga Chlamydomonas reinhardtii (Nagel et al., 2003) blue light-activated cation channel
   3087..3803    +  CDS            EGFP: EGFP is a basic (constitutively fluorescent) green fluorescent protein published in 1996, derived from Aequorea victoria. It is reported to be a rapidly-maturing weak dimer with moderate acid sensitivity.
   3810..3834    +  misc_feature   MCS (fragment): pBluescript multiple cloning site
   3834..4422    +  misc_feature   WPRE: woodchuck hepatitis virus posttranscriptional regulatory element
   4454..4930    +  polyA_signal   hGH poly(A) signal: human growth hormone polyadenylation signal
   4970..5110    +  repeat_region  AAV2 ITR: inverted terminal repeat of adeno-associated virus serotype 2 inverted
   5115..5166    -  misc_feature   bom (fragment): basis of mobility region from pBR322
   5185..5640    +  rep_origin     f1 ori (sequence partly withheld): f1 bacteriophage origin of replication; arrow indicates direction of (+) strand synthesis
   5641..5690    -  misc_feature   bom (fragment): basis of mobility region from pBR322
   5792..5827    -  CDS            rop (fragment): Rop protein, which maintains plasmids at low copy number; rop
   5922..6026    +  promoter       AmpR promoter: bla
   6027..6887    +  CDS            AmpR: β-lactamase; bla; confers resistance to ampicillin, carbenicillin, and related antibiotics
   7058..7646    +  rep_origin     ori: high-copy-number ColE1/pMB1/pBR322/pUC origin of replication
>Addgene plasmid #125902 | 62_pAAV-ProA19-CatCh-GFP-WPRE | addgene full sequence | sequence record 257081 | Addgene NGS Result
CCTGCAGGCAGCTGCGCGCTCGCTCGCTCACTGAGGCCGCCCGGGCGTCGGGCGACCTTTGGTCGCCCGG
CCTCAGTGAGCGAGCGAGCGCGCAGAGAGGGAGTGGCCAACTCCATCACTAGGGGTTCCTGCGGCCGCAC
GCGTTGCTTGATCTGTTTCTCCTTTTGATTTATCTATTACAAATGTCCATTACAATAATAAGTGAAATGC
AAAGTAGATCATGTAATTCTTCATCAAAACCTCTTCTTATGAAGAGCTATTGATTTCTTTAGATGAGACA
AAGTTCCACAAAACTGGACCTTCCCTTATCTCTAGACCAGTCTTAGGTTTATACTCCTGAGATACAACAC
CATGACCAAAAGCAACCTGGAGAGAAAGTTAAATCTTACAGCTCTAGCTCTCAGGTCACATTTCATCACT
GAAGTAAATCAGGGCAGGAACTCAAGTCAGGAATTTGAAGGCAGGAATTAAAGGAGAGACCATGAATTGG
TGCTGTTTACCAGGTTGTTCTCCATGGCTTAGTCAGCCTGCTTTCTTATAGCATCCAAGACCAACTACCT
ACTCATGGGTGGCCTGCCCACAATGGGCTGTGCCCACCCACTTCAATGGCTAATTAATAAAACGTCCTAC
AGACTTGCCTACAGACCAGTCTAATAGAGGTGTTTTTATCTATTATGGTTCCCTCTTCTCAGATAACTCT
TGCTTATATCAAGTTGAAAAACAAGTTTCACCTCTTTCTAGTTCATTGTATCACATTCACATCTAAACTT
TATAAGCTCTCAAGCTTTGACTAGCTTTTATATAGTCTTTCTAGTTCAGATTGCTATATTTTTCTTTTAG
GACTTCCTAAACCAATGGAGACATCCCTTCTAAGTACAACATCATTTTATAGAAATTGGACCCTCAGTTG
CAAATGGTGAAACCAACTTTAACTAAGTAAAAAGTGCACAAATAGTTTAAATACTAGGTAGCTAACATAA
TTTCTGGAATAGTTAAAAGATAGAGCTTTAGGAATTAACTGTACAGTTATTTCCTAAGTTCCTCTACACA
GTGTCTTAAGTGGTCTCAGGACTATCATGAATGAGCAGAATCTCCAATGAGGCCAGGCACTGGGTGCTAT
CACCACCTTCTCCTTTTGCCTATACTTGTGTCTGTGCCCCTGCTGCAAGTAAGCTGGGAAAGTTCCTCAT
ATTTTTCTGAGTTCTTGGATTGATTGCTTTACACAGCTTTGCTGTATAAGGAAAAGTTGTTATAACCATT
TAAATTTAAATTTATCCCTTAGTTTCCTGAAAGTGATATCATTGCTCTCTCTTGTCTATTTTCCTAGGAC
TTCTGTAGACAGCACATGTCTATCCTTAATAATAGCAGTAGCTTAATATGAGTGTTGACATGTGAATAAA
ATGGCATTATTTAGTCTCTGAGTGCAGAACAAAAGCAATGGTGAAGACAGTGATGGACAACAGGCAAGCA
GTGGTGATAAGCAAAAACATGTAGTGTTTCCTCTTTAATAAGTTCTCAGCTAAAGTTCTCAGCCTTGTTG
AAAGGACCTGGATACTGAACTGTGCCGAAGAAGGATAGCAGGGTTAAAACATGCAAAGACAGCACCTCAT
ATACCTCTAATGTTGTTAACAATAGCTAACTTTTATCAAACAGTGTCCTGTCACCATGACAGTTACAACA
TAATGATAATGACTGTACTTTCTCTAACCAGGTCTAGATCACTTATAATAAATATATCTTTTAGTAATTG
AGTAAATGAATTACAGTGAGGATAACAGCAAAGAAATGGTGGACAGATGTTTACACCAAGAAAGTATGAT
GACTGAGGTCAGCTCAGGACTGCATGGCAGGCCCACATGGCTCTTTTTTATCCAACTCACTACTCCCTCT
CCCTTGAAAGGATCCAAGTCTGGAAAATAGCCAAAACACTGTTATGTAAACACCAAGTCCAAATAATGTG
CAAGCATCTAAAGTATTGAAAGCCACTTTTGTTACCTTCCATCAGCTGAGGGGTGGAGAGGGTTCCCAGA
GCCGCAGGCTCCTCCAATAAGGATTAGATTGCATACAAAAAAGCCCTGGCTAAGAACTTGCTTCCTCATC
CTACAGCTGGTACCAGAACTCTCTCTAATCTTCACTGGAAGAAAAGATCCGCCACCATGGATTATGGAGG
CGCCCTGAGTGCCGTTGGGCGCGAGCTGCTATTTGTAACGAACCCAGTAGTCGTCAATGGCTCTGTACTT
GTGCCTGAGGACCAGTGTTACTGCGCGGGCTGGATTGAGTCGCGTGGCACAAACGGTGCCCAAACGGCGT
CGAACGTGCTGCAATGGCTTGCTGCTGGCTTCTCCATCCTACTGCTTATGTTTTACGCCTACCAAACATG
GAAGTCAACCTGCGGCTGGGAGGAGATCTATGTGTGCGCTATCGAGATGGTCAAGGTGATTCTCGAGTTC
TTCTTCGAGTTTAAGAACCCGTCCATGCTGTATCTAGCCACAGGCCACCGCGTCCAGTGGTTGCGTTACG
CCGAGTGGCTTCTCACCTGCCCGGTCATTTGCATTCACCTGTCAAACCTGACGGGCTTGTCCAACGACTA
CAGCAGGCGCACCATGGGTCTGCTTGTGTCTGATATTGGCACAATTGTGTGGGGCGCCACTTCCGCCATG
GCCACCGGATACGTCAAGGTCATCTTCTTCTGCCTGGGTCTGTGTTATGGTGCTAACACGTTCTTTCACG
CTGCCAAGGCCTACATCGAGGGTTACCACACCGTGCCGAAGGGCCGGTGTCGCCAGGTGGTGACTGGCAT
GGCTTGGCTCTTCTTCGTATCATGGGGTATGTTCCCCATCCTGTTCATCCTCGGCCCCGAGGGCTTCGGC
GTCCTGAGCGTGTACGGCTCCACCGTCGGCCACACCATCATTGACCTGATGTCGAAGAACTGCTGGGGTC
TGCTCGGCCACTACCTGCGCGTGCTGATCCACGAGCATATCCTCATCCACGGCGACATTCGCAAGACCAC
CAAATTGAACATTGGTGGCACTGAGATTGAGGTCGAGACGCTGGTGGAGGACGAGGCCGAGGCTGGCGCG
GTACCCATGGTGAGCAAGGGCGAGGAGCTGTTCACCGGGGTGGTGCCCATCCTGGTCGAGCTGGACGGCG
ACGTAAACGGCCACAAGTTCAGCGTGTCCGGCGAGGGCGAGGGCGATGCCACCTACGGCAAGCTGACCCT
GAAGTTCATCTGCACCACCGGCAAGCTGCCCGTGCCCTGGCCCACCCTCGTGACCACCCTGACCTACGGC
GTGCAGTGCTTCAGCCGCTACCCCGACCACATGAAGCAGCACGACTTCTTCAAGTCCGCCATGCCCGAAG
GCTACGTCCAGGAGCGCACCATCTTCTTCAAGGACGACGGCAACTACAAGACCCGCGCCGAGGTGAAGTT
CGAGGGCGACACCCTGGTGAACCGCATCGAGCTGAAGGGCATCGACTTCAAGGAGGACGGCAACATCCTG
GGGCACAAGCTGGAGTACAACTACAACAGCCACAACGTCTATATCATGGCCGACAAGCAGAAGAACGGCA
TCAAGGTGAACTTCAAGATCCGCCACAACATCGAGGACGGCAGCGTGCAGCTCGCCGACCACTACCAGCA
GAACACCCCCATCGGCGACGGCCCCGTGCTGCTGCCCGACAACCACTACCTGAGCACCCAGTCCGCCCTG
AGCAAAGACCCCAACGAGAAGCGCGATCACATGGTCCTGCTGGAGTTCGTGACCGCCGCCGGGATCACTC
TCGGCATGGACGAGCTGTACAAGTGATAAGAATTCGATATCAAGCTTATCGATAATCAACCTCTGGATTA
CAAAATTTGTGAAAGATTGACTGGTATTCTTAACTATGTTGCTCCTTTTACGCTATGTGGATACGCTGCT
TTAATGCCTTTGTATCATGCTATTGCTTCCCGTATGGCTTTCATTTTCTCCTCCTTGTATAAATCCTGGT
TGCTGTCTCTTTATGAGGAGTTGTGGCCCGTTGTCAGGCAACGTGGCGTGGTGTGCACTGTGTTTGCTGA
CGCAACCCCCACTGGTTGGGGCATTGCCACCACCTGTCAGCTCCTTTCCGGGACTTTCGCTTTCCCCCTC
CCTATTGCCACGGCGGAACTCATCGCCGCCTGCCTTGCCCGCTGCTGGACAGGGGCTCGGCTGTTGGGCA
CTGACAATTCCGTGGTGTTGTCGGGGAAATCATCGTCCTTTCCTTGGCTGCTCGCCTATGTTGCCACCTG
GATTCTGCGCGGGACGTCCTTCTGCTACGTCCCTTCGGCCCTCAATCCAGCGGACCTTCCTTCCCGCGGC
CTGCTGCCGGCTCTGCGGCCTCTTCCGCGTCTTCGCCTTCGCCCTCAGACGAGTCGGATCTCCCTTTGGG
CCGCCTCCCCGCATCGATACCGAGCGCTGCTCGAGAGATCTACGGGTGGCATCCCTGTGACCCCTCCCCA
GTGCCTCTCCTGGCCCTGGAAGTTGCCACTCCAGTGCCCACCAGCCTTGTCCTAATAAAATTAAGTTGCA
TCATTTTGTCTGACTAGGTGTCCTTCTATAATATTATGGGGTGGAGGGGGGTGGTATGGAGCAAGGGGCA
AGTTGGGAAGACAACCTGTAGGGCCTGCGGGGTCTATTGGGAACCAAGCTGGAGTGCAGTGGCACAATCT
TGGCTCACTGCAATCTCCGCCTCCTGGGTTCAAGCGATTCTCCTGCCTCAGCCTCCCGAGTTGTTGGGAT
TCCAGGCATGCATGACCAGGCTCAGCTAATTTTTGTTTTTTTGGTAGAGACGGGGTTTCACCATATTGGC
CAGGCTGGTCTCCAACTCCTAATCTCAGGTGATCTACCCACCTTGGCCTCCCAAATTGCTGGGATTACAG
GCGTGAACCACTGCTCCCTTCCCTGTCCTTCTGATTTTGTAGGTAACCACGTGCGGACCGAGCGGCCGCA
GGAACCCCTAGTGATGGAGTTGGCCACTCCCTCTCTGCGCGCTCGCTCGCTCACTGAGGCCGGGCGACCA
AAGGTCGCCCGACGCCCGGGCTTTGCCCGGGCGGCCTCAGTGAGCGAGCGAGCGCGCAGCTGCCTGCAGG
GGCGCCTGATGCGGTATTTTCTCCTTACGCATCTGTGCGGTATTTCACACCGCATA
[95 nt withheld, positions 5167-5261]
T
[46 nt withheld, positions 5263-5308]
C
[141 nt withheld, positions 5310-5450]
CCTTTGACGTTGGAGTCCACGTTCTTT
[37 nt withheld, positions 5478-5514]
ACTCTATCTCGGGCTATTCTTTTGATTTATAAGGGATTTTGCCGATTTCGGTCTATTGGTTAAAAAATGA
GCTGATTTAACAAAAATTTAACGCGAATTTTAACAAAATATTAACGTTTACAATTTTATGGTGCACTCTC
AGTACAATCTGCTCTGATGCCGCATAGTTAAGCCAGCCCCGACACCCGCCAACACCCGCTGACGCGCCCT
GACGGGCTTGTCTGCTCCCGGCATCCGCTTACAGACAAGCTGTGACCGTCTCCGGGAGCTGCATGTGTCA
GAGGTTTTCACCGTCATCACCGAAACGCGCGAGACGAAAGGGCCTCGTGATACGCCTATTTTTATAGGTT
AATGTCATGATAATAATGGTTTCTTAGACGTCAGGTGGCACTTTTCGGGGAAATGTGCGCGGAACCCCTA
TTTGTTTATTTTTCTAAATACATTCAAATATGTATCCGCTCATGAGACAATAACCCTGATAAATGCTTCA
ATAATATTGAAAAAGGAAGAGTATGAGTATTCAACATTTCCGTGTCGCCCTTATTCCCTTTTTTGCGGCA
TTTTGCCTTCCTGTTTTTGCTCACCCAGAAACGCTGGTGAAAGTAAAAGATGCTGAAGATCAGTTGGGTG
CACGAGTGGGTTACATCGAACTGGATCTCAACAGCGGTAAGATCCTTGAGAGTTTTCGCCCCGAAGAACG
TTTTCCAATGATGAGCACTTTTAAAGTTCTGCTATGTGGCGCGGTATTATCCCGTATTGACGCCGGGCAA
GAGCAACTCGGTCGCCGCATACACTATTCTCAGAATGACTTGGTTGAGTACTCACCAGTCACAGAAAAGC
ATCTTACGGATGGCATGACAGTAAGAGAATTATGCAGTGCTGCCATAACCATGAGTGATAACACTGCGGC
CAACTTACTTCTGACAACGATCGGAGGACCGAAGGAGCTAACCGCTTTTTTGCACAACATGGGGGATCAT
GTAACTCGCCTTGATCGTTGGGAACCGGAGCTGAATGAAGCCATACCAAACGACGAGCGTGACACCACGA
TGCCTGTAGCAATGGCAACAACGTTGCGCAAACTATTAACTGGCGAACTACTTACTCTAGCTTCCCGGCA
ACAATTAATAGACTGGATGGAGGCGGATAAAGTTGCAGGACCACTTCTGCGCTCGGCCCTTCCGGCTGGC
TGGTTTATTGCTGATAAATCTGGAGCCGGTGAGCGTGGGTCTCGCGGTATCATTGCAGCACTGGGGCCAG
ATGGTAAGCCCTCCCGTATCGTAGTTATCTACACGACGGGGAGTCAGGCAACTATGGATGAACGAAATAG
ACAGATCGCTGAGATAGGTGCCTCACTGATTAAGCATTGGTAACTGTCAGACCAAGTTTACTCATATATA
CTTTAGATTGATTTAAAACTTCATTTTTAATTTAAAAGGATCTAGGTGAAGATCCTTTTTGATAATCTCA
TGACCAAAATCCCTTAACGTGAGTTTTCGTTCCACTGAGCGTCAGACCCCGTAGAAAAGATCAAAGGATC
TTCTTGAGATCCTTTTTTTCTGCGCGTAATCTGCTGCTTGCAAACAAAAAAACCACCGCTACCAGCGGTG
GTTTGTTTGCCGGATCAAGAGCTACCAACTCTTTTTCCGAAGGTAACTGGCTTCAGCAGAGCGCAGATAC
CAAATACTGTTCTTCTAGTGTAGCCGTAGTTAGGCCACCACTTCAAGAACTCTGTAGCACCGCCTACATA
CCTCGCTCTGCTAATCCTGTTACCAGTGGCTGCTGCCAGTGGCGATAAGTCGTGTCTTACCGGGTTGGAC
TCAAGACGATAGTTACCGGATAAGGCGCAGCGGTCGGGCTGAACGGGGGGTTCGTGCACACAGCCCAGCT
TGGAGCGAACGACCTACACCGAACTGAGATACCTACAGCGTGAGCTATGAGAAAGCGCCACGCTTCCCGA
AGGGAGAAAGGCGGACAGGTATCCGGTAAGCGGCAGGGTCGGAACAGGAGAGCGCACGAGGGAGCTTCCA
GGGGGAAACGCCTGGTATCTTTATAGTCCTGTCGGGTTTCGCCACCTCTGACTTGAGCGTCGATTTTTGT
GATGCTCGTCAGGGGGGCGGAGCCTATGGAAAAACGCCAGCAACGCGGCCTTTTTACGGTTCCTGGCCTT
TTGCTGGCCTTTTGCTCACATGT
